>Addgene plasmid #70739 | pQacR-BCD7-tetR-ssrA P68U18C45T13 v40-5 (569) | depositor full sequence | sequence record 126636 | pQacR-BCD7-tetR-ssrA P68U18C45T13 v40-5 (569) sequence 4555 bps
GACGTCGGTGCCTAATGAGTGAGCTAACTTACATTAATTGCGTTGCGCTCACTGCCCGCTTTCCAGTCGG
GAAACCTGAAGACAAAACCGCATTGCTGTTCGATTCGTTACCAATTGACAGCTAGCTCAGTCCTACTTTA
GTATAGAGACTGAGCGGTCGGTCTATATACTAGAGAAGCGGGCCCAAGTTCACTTAAAAAGGAGATCAAC
AATGAAAGCAATTTTCGTACTGAAACATCTTAATCATGCTGGGGAGGGTTTCTAATGTCTAGATTAGATA
AAAGTAAAGTGATTAACAGCGCATTAGAGCTGCTTAATGAGGTCGGAATCGAAGGTTTAACAACCCGTAA
ACTCGCCCAGAAGCTAGGTGTAGAGCAGCCTACATTGTATTGGCATGTAAAAAATAAGCGGGCTTTGCTC
GACGCCTTAGCCATTGAGATGTTAGATAGGCACCATACTCACTTTTGCCCTTTAGAAGGGGAAAGCTGGC
AAGATTTTTTACGTAATAACGCTAAAAGTTTTAGATGTGCTTTACTAAGTCATCGCGATGGAGCAAAAGT
ACATTTAGGTACACGGCCTACAGAAAAACAGTATGAAACTCTCGAAAATCAATTAGCCTTTTTATGCCAA
CAAGGTTTTTCACTAGAGAATGCATTATATGCACTCAGCGCTGTGGGGCATTTTACTTTAGGTTGCGTAT
TGGAAGATCAAGAGCATCAAGTCGCTAAAGAAGAAAGGGAAACACCTACTACTGATAGTATGCCGCCATT
ATTACGACAAGCTATCGAATTATTTGATCACCAAGGTGCAGAGCCAGCCTTCTTATTCGGCCTTGAATTG
ATCATATGCGGATTAGAAAAACAACTTAAATGTGAAAGTGGGTCTGCAGCAAACGACGAAAACTACGCTT
TAGCAGCTTAATGAACTTTCAGCCAAAAAACTTAAGACCGCCGGTCTTGTCCACTACCTTGCAGTAATGC
GGTGGACAGGATCGGCGGTTTTCTTTTCTCTTCTCAACCTTGAGAGTCGGCTTTTGTCTTCTAAGGATCC
AAACTCGAGTAAGGATCTCCAGGCATCAAATAAAACGAAAGGCTCAGTCGAAAGACTGGGCCTTTCGTTT
TATCTGTTGTTTGTCGGTGAACGCTCTCTACTAGAGTCACACTGGCTCACCTTCGGGTGGGCCTTTCTGC
GTTTATACCTAGGGTACGGGTTTTGCTGCCCGCAAACGGGCTGTTCTGGTGTTGCTAGTTTGTTATCAGA
ATCGCAGATCCGGCTTCAGCCGGTTTGCCGGCTGAAAGCGCTATTTCTTCCAGAATTGCCATGATTTTTT
CCCCACGGGAGGCGTCACTGGCTCCCGTGTTGTCGGCAGCTTTGATTCGATAAGCAGCATCGCCTGTTTC
AGGCTGTCTATGTGTGACTGTTGAGCTGTAACAAGTTGTCTCAGGTGTTCAATTTCATGTTCTAGTTGCT
TTGTTTTACTGGTTTCACCTGTTCTATTAGGTGTTACATGCTGTTCATCTGTTACATTGTCGATCTGTTC
ATGGTGAACAGCTTTGAATGCACCAAAAACTCGTAAAAGCTCTGATGTATCTATCTTTTTTACACCGTTT
TCATCTGTGCATATGGACAGTTTTCCCTTTGATATGTAACGGTGAACAGTTGTTCTACTTTTGTTTGTTA
GTCTTGATGCTTCACTGATAGATACAAGAGCCATAAGAACCTCAGATCCTTCCGTATTTAGCCAGTATGT
TCTCTAGTGTGGTTCGTTGTTTTTGCGTGAGCCATGAGAACGAACCATTGAGATCATACTTACTTTGCAT
GTCACTCAAAAATTTTGCCTCAAAACTGGTGAGCTGAATTTTTGCAGTTAAAGCATCGTGTAGTGTTTTT
CTTAGTCCGTTATGTAGGTAGGAATCTGATGTAATGGTTGTTGGTATTTTGTCACCATTCATTTTTATCT
GGTTGTTCTCAAGTTCGGTTACGAGATCCATTTGTCTATCTAGTTCAACTTGGAAAATCAACGTATCAGT
CGGGCGGCCTCGCTTATCAACCACCAATTTCATATTGCTGTAAGTGTTTAAATCTTTACTTATTGGTTTC
AAAACCCATTGGTTAAGCCTTTTAAACTCATGGTAGTTATTTTCAAGCATTAACATGAACTTAAATTCAT
CAAGGCTAATCTCTATATTTGCCTTGTGAGTTTTCTTTTGTGTTAGTTCTTTTAATAACCACTCATAAAT
CCTCATAGAGTATTTGTTTTCAAAAGACTTAACATGTTCCAGATTATATTTTATGAATTTTTTTAACTGG
AAAAGATAAGGCAATATCTCTTCACTAAAAACTAATTCTAATTTTTCGCTTGAGAACTTGGCATAGTTTG
TCCACTGGAAAATCTCAAAGCCTTTAACCAAAGGATTCCTGATTTCCACAGTTCTCGTCATCAGCTCTCT
GGTTGCTTTAGCTAATACACCATAAGCATTTTCCCTACTGATGTTCATCATCTGAGCGTATTGGTTATAA
GTGAACGATACCGTCCGTTCTTTCCTTGTAGGGTTTTCAATCGTGGGGTTGAGTAGTGCCACACAGCATA
AAATTAGCTTGGTTTCATGCTCCGTTAAGTCATAGCGACTAATCGCTAGTTCATTTGCTTTGAAAACAAC
TAATTCAGACATACATCTCAATTGGTCTAGGTGATTTTAATCACTATACCAATTGAGATGGGCTAGTCAA
TGATAATTACTAGTCCTTTTCCCGGGTGATCTGGGTATCTGTAAATTCTGCTAGACCTTTGCTGGAAAAC
TTGTAAATTCTGCTAGACCCTCTGTAAATTCCGCTAGACCTTTGTGTGTTTTTTTTGTTTATATTCAAGT
GGTTATAATTTATAGAATAAAGAAAGAATAAAAAAAGATAAAAAGAATAGATCCCAGCCCTGTGTATAAC
TCACTACTTTAGTCAGTTCCGCAGTATTACAAAAGGATGTCGCAAACGCTGTTTGCTCCTCTACAAAACA
GACCTTAAAACCCTAAAGGCTTAAGTAGCACCCTCGCAAGCTCGGGCAAATCGCTGAATATTCCTTTTGT
CTCCGACCATCAGGCACCTGAGTCGCTGTCTTTTTCGTGACATTCAGTTCGCTGCGCTCACGGCTCTGGC
AGTGAATGGGGGTAAATGGCACTACAGGCGCCTTTTATGGATTCATGCAAGGAAACTACCCATAATACAA
GAAAAGCCCGTCACGGGCTTCTCAGGGCGTTTTATGGCGGGTCTGCTATGTGGTGCTATCTGACTTTTTG
CTGTTCAGCAGTTCCTGCCCTCTGATTTTCCAGTCTGACCACTTCGGATTATCCCGTGACAGGTCATTCA
GACTGGCTAATGCACCCAGTAAGGCAGCGGTATCATCAACAGGCTTACCCGTCTTACTGTCCCTAGTGCT
TGGATTCTCACCAATAAAAAACGCCCGGCGGCAACCGAGCGTTCTGAACAAATCCAGATGGAGTTCTGAG
GTCATTACTGGATCTATCAACAGGAGTCCAAGCGAGCTCTCGAACCCCAGAGTCCCGCTTACCAATGCTT
AATCAGTGAGGCACCTATCTCAGCGATCTGTCTATTTCGTTCATCCATAGTTGCCTGACTCCCCGTCGTG
TAGATAACTACGATACGGGAGGGCTTACCATCTGGCCCCAGTGCTGCAATGATACCGCGTGACCCACGCT
CACCGGCTCCAGATTTATCAGCAATAAACCAGCCAGCCGGAAGGGCCGAGCGCAGAAGTGGTCCTGCAAC
TTTATCCGCCTCCATCCAGTCTATTAATTGTTGCCGGGAAGCTAGAGTAAGTAGTTCGCCAGTTAATAGT
TTGCGCAACGTTGTTGCCATTGCTACAGGCATCGTGGTGTCACGCTCGTCGTTTGGTATGGCTTCATTCA
GCTCCGGTTCCCAACGATCAAGGCGAGTTGCATGATCCCCCATGTTGTGCAAAAAAGCGGTTAGCTCCTT
CGGTCCTCCGATCGTTGTCAGAAGTAAGTTGGCCGCAGTGTTATCACTCATGGTTATGGCAGCACTGCAT
AATTCTCTTACTGTCATGCCATCCGTAAGATGCTTTTCTGTGACTGGTGAGTACTCAACCAAGTCATTCT
GAGAATAGTGTATGCGGCGACCGAGTTGCTCTTGCCCGGCGTCAACACGGGATAATACCGCGCCACATAG
CAGAACTTTAAAAGTGCTCATCATTGGAAAACGTTCTTCGGGGCGAAAACTCTCAAGGATCTTACCGCTG
TTGAGATCCAGTTCGATGTAACCCACTCGTGCACCCAACTGATCTTCAGCATCTTTTACTTTCACCAGCG
TTTCTGGGTGAGCAAAAACAGGAAGGCAAAATGCCGCAAAAAAGGGAATAAGGGCGACACGGAAATGTTG
AATACTCATGCGAAACGATCCTCATCCTGTCTCTTGATCAGATCATGATCCCCTGCGCCATCAGATCCTT
GGCGGCAAGAAAGCCATCCAGTTTACTTTGCAGGGCTTCCCAACCTTACCAGAGGGCGCCCCAGCTGGCA
ATTCC
Features (pLannotate 1.2.2; 11 found; start..end, strand, type, name):
     15..36      -  protein_bind   CAP binding site: CAP binding activates transcription in the presence of cAMP. E. coli catabolite activator protein
    115..135     +  promoter       J23119(SpeI) promoter (fragment): bacterial promoter (Registry of Standard Biological Parts BBa J23119) modified to end with an SpeI site
    265..885     +  CDS            tetR: TETR2_ECOLX - Experimental evidence at protein level: Swiss-Prot protein existence level 1. TetR is the repressor of the tetracycline resistance element; its N-terminal region forms a helix-turn-helix structure and binds DNA. Binding of tetracycline to TetR reduces the repressor affinity for the tetracycline resistance gene (tetA) promoter operator sites. From Escherichia coli.
    889..918     +  CDS            ssrA tag (LVA) (fragment): C-terminal peptide that mediates degradation in bacteria through the ClpXP and ClpAP proteases (McGinness et al., 2006) mutant LVA variant that confers accelerated degradation under some conditions (Andersen et al., 1998)
   1077..1148    +  terminator     rrnB T1 terminator: transcription terminator T1 from the E. coli rrnB gene
   1164..1191    +  terminator     T7Te terminator: phage T7 early transcription terminator
   1722..2672    -  CDS            Rep101: RepA protein needed for replication with the pSC101 origin; rep101
   2720..2942    -  rep_origin     pSC101 ori: low-copy replication origin that requires the Rep101 protein
   3434..3528    -  terminator     lambda t0 terminator: transcription terminator from phage lambda
   3559..4419    -  CDS            AmpR: β-lactamase; bla; confers resistance to ampicillin, carbenicillin, and related antibiotics
   4451..4555    -  CDS            tnpA (fragment): TN5P_ECOLX - Also known as tnp. Experimental evidence at protein level: Swiss-Prot protein existence level 1. Mediates transposition of transposon Tn5 by a 'cut and paste' mechanism. First, the monomeric transposase binds the 19 bp inverted DNA repeats flanking the transposon. Then, dimerization of the DNA- bound transposase creates a synaptic DNA complex. After nicking of the first DNA strand, excision of the transposon proceeds through a series of intermediates. The transposase then mediates the insertion of the transposon at a new site by strand transfer. The activity of the wild- type tran
