[The description below was written by a language model from this plasmid's Addgene catalogue record and pLannotate feature annotations shown in this document.]
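Description:
pQacR-BCD7-tetR-ssrA P68U18C45T13 v40-5 (569) is a 4,555 bp low-copy bacterial plasmid carrying one repressor node of a synthetic gene circuit. The catalogue lists no named backbone, but the feature table shows a pSC101 origin together with its Rep101 (RepA) replication protein, which accounts for the low copy number. Selection is by ampicillin through an AmpR β-lactamase gene followed by a lambda t0 terminator.

The payload is E. coli tetR, encoding the tetracycline repressor, fused at its C-terminus to an ssrA degradation tag. The tag is annotated as a fragment of the LVA variant and directs the protein to the ClpXP and ClpAP proteases, giving it rapid turnover. The plasmid name indicates that this coding sequence is driven by a QacR-repressible promoter and translated via BCD7, presumably a bicistronic design translation initiation element. Neither part is annotated as such. The software instead detects a fragment resembling the J23119 constitutive promoter upstream of tetR, which probably reflects the core of the engineered promoter, although the record does not confirm this. Transcription is terminated by the rrnB T1 and T7Te terminators. A CAP binding site and a short tnpA fragment are also flagged and are most likely incidental backbone remnants or homology matches.

The stated purpose is "building 5n2", and the associated publication concerns cell-free forward engineering of genetic ring oscillators. The name therefore suggests a five-node oscillator network, though the record does not define the term. In that setting, QacR would repress production of an unstable TetR, which would in turn repress the next node. The degradation tag would supply the fast protein turnover that sustained oscillation depends on.
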