Addgene plasmid #70739: pQacR-BCD7-tetR-ssrA P68U18C45T13 v40-5 (569)
Purpose: plasmid for building 5n2
Depositing lab: Richard Murray. Depositing organization: California Institute of Technology. Publication: Rapid cell-free forward engineering of novel genetic ring oscillators. Niederholtmeyer H, Sun ZZ, Hori Y, Yeung E, Verpoorte A, Murray RM, Maerkl SJ. Elife. 2015 Oct 2;4. doi: 10.7554/eLife.09771. PubMed 26430766.
Backbone
  Vector backbone: n/a
Growth in bacteria
  Bacterial resistance: Ampicillin, 100 μg/mL
  Growth temperature: 37°C
  Growth strain: DH5alpha
  Copy number: Low Copy
Gene/Insert
  Gene/Insert name: tetR-ssrA
Terms and licenses: Academic/Nonprofit Terms; Industry Terms: Not Available to Industry
How to cite: pQacR-BCD7-tetR-ssrA P68U18C45T13 v40-5 (569) was a gift from Richard Murray (Addgene plasmid # 70739 ; http://n2t.net/addgene:70739 ; RRID:Addgene_70739)
