>Addgene plasmid #70739 | pQacR-BCD7-tetR-ssrA P68U18C45T13 v40-5 (569) | addgene partial sequence | sequence record 136529 | pGalW-R 5'-AAAGGGAATAAGGGCGACAC-3'
TCCTCATCCTGTCTCTTGATCAGATCATGATCCCCTGCGCCATCAGATCCTTGGCGGCAAGAAAGCCATC
CAGTTTACTTTGCAGGGCTTCCCAACCTTACCAGAGGGCGCCCCAGCTGGCAATTCCGACGTCGGTGCCT
AATGAGTGAGCTAACTTACATTAATTGCGTTGCGCTCACTGCCCGCTTTCCAGTCGGGAAACCTGAAGAC
AAAACCGCATTGCTGTTCGATTCGTTACCAATTGACAGCTAGCTCAGTCCTACTTTAGTATAGAGACTGA
GCGGTCGGTCTATATACTAGAGAAGCGGGCCCAAGTTCACTTAAAAAGGAGATCAACAATGAAAGCAATT
TTCGTACTGAAACATCTTAATCATGCTGGGGAGGGTTTCTAATGTCTAGATTAGATAAAAGTAAAGTGAT
TAACAGCGCATTAGAGCTGCTTAATGAGGTCGGAATCGAAGGTTTAACAACCCGTAAACTCGCCCAGAAG
CTAGGTGTAGAGCAGCCTACATTGTATTGGCATGTAAAAAATAAGCGGGCTTTGCTCGACGCCTTAGCCA
TTGAGATGTTAGATAGGCACCATACTCACTTTTGCCCTTTAGAAGGGGAAAGCTGGCAAGATTTTTTACG
TAATAACGCTAAAAGTTTTAGATGTGCTTTACTAAGTCATCGCGATGGAGCAAAAGTACATTTAGGTACA
CGGCCTACAGAAAAACAGTATGAAACTCTCGAAAATCAATTAGCCTTTTTATGCCAACAAGGTTTTTCAC
TAGAGAATGCATTATATGCACTCAGCGCTGTGG
